Addgene plasmid #203943: pC0.438
Purpose: Down Flank. Neutral site. Up flanking sequence of intergenic region (NS1) between FEK30_11550 and FEK30_11555 in Synechococcus sp. PCC 11901.
Depositing lab: Alistair McCormick. Depositing organization: University of Edinburgh. Publication: A toolbox to engineer the highly productive cyanobacterium Synechococcus sp. PCC 11901. Victoria AJ, Selao TT, Moreno-Cabezuelo JA, Mills LA, Gale GAR, Lea-Smith DJ, McCormick AJ. Plant Physiol. 2024 May 7:kiae261. doi: 10.1093/plphys/kiae261. PubMed 38713768.
Backbone
  Vector backbone: n/a
  Vector type: Synthetic Biology
Growth in bacteria
  Bacterial resistance: Spectinomycin, 50 μg/mL
  Growth temperature: 37°C
  Growth strain: DH5alpha
  Copy number: High Copy
Gene/Insert
  Gene/Insert name: NS1 DOWN
  Species: Synechococcus sp. PCC 11901
  Cloning method: Restriction Enzyme; 5′ cloning site unknown (unknown if destroyed)
Terms and licenses: Academic/Nonprofit Terms; Industry Terms: Not Available to Industry
Depositor comments: 11901 toolkit compatible with CyanoGate Kit
How to cite: pC0.438 was a gift from Alistair McCormick (Addgene plasmid # 203943 ; http://n2t.net/addgene:203943 ; RRID:Addgene_203943)
