[The description below was written by a language model from this plasmid's Addgene catalogue record and pLannotate feature annotations shown in this document.]
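Description:
pC0.438 is a small (about 2.8 kb) synthetic-biology part plasmid from a genetic toolbox built for the fast-growing cyanobacterium Synechococcus sp. PCC 11901, described by the depositor as compatible with the CyanoGate modular cloning kit. It is maintained in E. coli as a high-copy plasmid through a ColE1/pUC-type origin of replication. Selection is with spectinomycin, conferred by the aadA aminoglycoside adenylyltransferase gene, which appears to be driven by a bla-type (AmpR) promoter annotated upstream. The short integrase and gentamicin acetyltransferase fragments flanking that region are probably remnants of the integron-derived cassette from which aadA was taken, not functional genes. The record does not name the backbone.

The payload is "NS1 DOWN", a flanking sequence from the intergenic region between the loci FEK30_11550 and FEK30_11555, which the toolkit designates neutral site 1. The purpose field is internally inconsistent: it calls the part a "Down Flank" but then describes an "up flanking sequence". The insert name supports the downstream flank, although the record does not settle the point. The insert itself is not annotated in the feature table and presumably lies in the unannotated stretch after the origin. The brief lacI and cPPT/CTS fragment hits there are most likely spurious matches, since such elements have no evident role in this plasmid.

As a homology-arm part, it would be combined with the matching partner flank and with expression or marker cassettes in higher-level assemblies. The resulting constructs can integrate by homologous recombination at the NS1 locus of the PCC 11901 chromosome, a site chosen so that insertion is not expected to disrupt native genes.
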