Features (pLannotate 1.2.2; 7 found; start..end, strand, type, name):
    110..214     +  promoter       AmpR promoter: bla
    205..285     -  CDS            int (fragment): INT2_ECOLX - Protein inferred from homology: Swiss-Prot protein existence level 3. Putative integrase believed to be involved in the insertion of antibiotic resistance genes into plasmids and transposons. From Escherichia coli.
    373..429     +  CDS            GmR (fragment): gentamycin acetyltransferase; aacC1; confers resistance to gentamycin
    436..1224    +  CDS            aadA: S3AD_ECOLX - Experimental evidence at protein level: Swiss-Prot protein existence level 1. Mediates bacterial resistance to the antibiotics streptomycin and spectinomycin. From Escherichia coli.
   1398..1986    +  rep_origin     ori: high-copy-number ColE1/pMB1/pBR322/pUC origin of replication
   2169..2218    +  CDS            lacI (fragment): lac repressor; lacI; The lac repressor binds to the lac operator to inhibit transcription in E. coli. This inhibition can be relieved by adding lactose or isopropyl-β-D-thiogalactopyranoside (IPTG).
   2524..2540    -  misc_feature   cPPT/CTS (fragment): central polypurine tract and central termination sequence of HIV-1 (lacking the first T)
>Addgene plasmid #203943 | pC0.438 | addgene full sequence | sequence record 406811 | Addgene NGS Result
GTGGCTCTTCAGTGGACGAAAGGGCCTCGTGATACGCCTATTTTTATAGGTTAATGTCATGATAATAATG
GTTTCTTAGACGTCAGGTGGCACTTTTCGGGGAAATGTGCGCGGAACCCCTATTTGTTTATTTTTCTAAA
TACATTCAAATATGTATCCGCTCATGAGACAATAACCCTGATAAATGCTTCAATAATATTGAAAAAGGAA
GAGTATGCGCTCACGCAACTGGTCCAGAACCTTGACCGAACGCAGCGGTGGTAACGGCGCAGTGGCGGTT
TTCATGGCTTGTTATGACTGTTTTTTTTTGGGGTACAGTCTATGCCTCGGGCATCCAAGCAGCAAGCGCG
TTACGCCGTGGGTCGATGTTTGATGTTATGGAGCAGCAACGATGTTACGCAGCAGGGCAGTCGCCCTAAA
ACAAAGTTAAACATCATGAGGGAAGCGGTGATCGCCGAAGTATCGACTCAACTATCAGAGGTAGTTGGCG
TCATCGAGCGCCATCTCGAACCGACGTTGCTGGCCGTACATTTGTACGGCTCCGCAGTGGATGGCGGCCT
GAAGCCACACAGCGATATTGATTTGCTGGTTACGGTGACCGTAAGGCTTGATGAAACAACGCGGCGAGCT
TTGATCAACGACCTTTTGGAAACTTCGGCTTCCCCTGGAGAGAGCGAGATTCTCCGCGCTGTAGAAGTCA
CCATTGTTGTGCACGACGACATCATTCCGTGGCGTTATCCAGCTAAGCGCGAACTGCAATTTGGAGAATG
GCAGCGCAATGACATTCTTGCAGGTATCTTCGAGCCAGCCACGATCGACATTGATCTGGCTATCTTGCTG
ACAAAAGCAAGAGAACATAGCGTTGCCTTGGTAGGTCCAGCGGCGGAGGAACTCTTTGATCCGGTTCCTG
AACAGGATCTATTTGAGGCGCTAAATGAAACCTTAACGCTATGGAACTCGCCGCCCGACTGGGCTGGCGA
TGAGCGAAATGTAGTGCTTACGTTGTCCCGCATTTGGTACAGCGCAGTAACCGGCAAAATCGCGCCGAAG
GATGTCGCTGCCGACTGGGCAATGGAGCGCCTGCCGGCCCAGTATCAGCCCGTCATACTTGAAGCTAGAC
AGGCTTATCTTGGACAAGAAGAAGATCGCTTGGCCTCGCGCGCAGATCAGTTGGAAGAATTTGTCCATTA
CGTAAAAGGCGAGATCACCAAGGTAGTCGGCAAATAACTGTCAGACCAAGTTTACTCATATATACTTTAG
ATTGATTTAAAACTTCATTTTTAATTTAAAAGGATCTAGGTGAAGATCCTTTTTGATAATCTCATGACCA
AAATCCCTTAACGTGAGTTTTCGTTCCACTGAGCGTCAGACCCCGTAGAAAAGATCAAAGGATCTTCTTG
AGATCCTTTTTTTCTGCGCGTAATCTGCTGCTTGCAAACAAAAAAACCACCGCTACCAGCGGTGGTTTGT
TTGCCGGATCAAGAGCTACCAACTCTTTTTCCGAAGGTAACTGGCTTCAGCAGAGCGCAGATACCAAATA
CTGTTCTTCTAGTGTAGCCGTAGTTAGGCCACCACTTCAAGAACTCTGTAGCACCGCCTACATACCTCGC
TCTGCTAATCCTGTTACCAGTGGCTGCTGCCAGTGGCGATAAGTCGTGTCTTACCGGGTTGGACTCAAGA
CGATAGTTACCGGATAAGGCGCAGCGGTCGGGCTGAACGGGGGGTTCGTGCACACAGCCCAGCTTGGAGC
GAACGACCTACACCGAACTGAGATACCTACAGCGTGAGCTATGAGAAAGCGCCACGCTTCCCGAAGGGAG
AAAGGCGGACAGGTATCCGGTAAGCGGCAGGGTCGGAACAGGAGAGCGCACGAGGGAGCTTCCAGGGGGA
AACGCCTGGTATCTTTATAGTCCTGTCGGGTTTCGCCACCTCTGACTTGAGCGTCGATTTTTGTGATGCT
CGTCAGGGGGGCGGAGCCTATGGAAAAACGCCAGCAACGCGGCCTTTTTACGGTTCCTGGCCTTTTGCTG
GCCTTTTGCTCACATGTTCTTTCCTGCGTTATCCCCTGATTCTGTGGATAACCGTATTACCGCCTTTGAG
TGAGCTGATACCGCTCGCCGCAGCCGAACGACCGAGCGCAGCGAGTCAGTGAGCGAGGAAGCGGAAGAGC
GCCCAATACGCAAACCGCCTCTCCCCGCGCGTTGGCCGATTCATTAATCACTCTGTGGTCTCAGCTTCTA
CAAAATATCGTCGTTTTCAAGCATCAGTCGAATGCAAGCTTGGAGAGAATTTAATTTTGTCTGTATAATG
CTCCAAACAATTTTGGTATTTACACGAAAATACGTGTGAGCAATAATATCTCTCAAGCCAGCAATCTTCT
TTCACTCAATTTGTGGATATTGATCGCGTAGAGAATCCGGAATTTGTTTTGTTGCTTCGCCAATAATTTG
CAAATTGTGAGCGATCGCATCAAGGCTTCGACTGTCCTCGCAAAGCTCTTCATAGGTTAAATTTTCAGCA
TAGTTTTGAATTTTTGTAATGCTTTTGAGAATATCGGTGAGATAGAGACGAGGACTACGGGACATAAATC
GCTTGTTTAAGGATATTTTCTCTAATTTGGGGTTTGAGATCTTCTTTGATGACAAGATCTACTTTACGAT
TAAATAGCTCCTCAAGAAAAAATTTAAAATCCATGTAAATATCAAATGTAAGTTCAGTATTAAACTCTAC
TAAAAAATCCAGATCACTATCGATAGTCGCTTCATCACGGGCAGTAGAACCAAATAGAGCGCGCTTGAGA
CCACGAA
